>Addgene plasmid #142953 | TFORF2529 | addgene full sequence | sequence record 397309 | Addgene NGS Result
TTAATGTAGTCTTATGCAATACTCTTGTAGTCTTGCAACATGGTAACGATGAGTTAGCAACATGCCTTAC
AAGGAGAGAAAAAGCACCGTGCATGCCGATTGGTGGAAGTAAGGTGGTACGATCGTGCCTTATTAGGAAG
GCAACAGACGGGTCTGACATGGATTGGACGAACCACTGAATTGCCGCATTGCAGAGATATTGTATTTAAG
TGCCTAGCTCGATACATAAACGGGTCTCTCTGGTTAGACCAGATCTGAGCCTGGGAGCTCTCTGGCTAAC
TAGGGAACCCACTGCTTAAGCCTCAATAAAGCTTGCCTTGAGTGCTTCAAGTAGTGTGTGCCCGTCTGTT
GTGTGACTCTGGTAACTAGAGATCCCTCAGACCCTTTTAGTCAGTGTGGAAAATCTCTAGCAGTGGCGCC
CGAACAGGGACTTGAAAGCGAAAGGGAAACCAGAGGAGCTCTCTCGACGCAGGACTCGGCTTGCTGAAGC
GCGCACGGCAAGAGGCGAGGGGCGGCGACTGGTGAGTACGCCAAAAATTTTGACTAGCGGAGGCTAGAAG
GAGAGAGATGGGTGCGAGAGCGTCAGTATTAAGCGGGGGAGAATTAGATCGCGATGGGAAAAAATTCGGT
TAAGGCCAGGGGGAAAGAAAAAATATAAATTAAAACATATAGTATGGGCAAGCAGGGAGCTAGAACGATT
CGCAGTTAATCCTGGCCTGTTAGAAACATCAGAAGGCTGTAGACAAATACTGGGACAGCTACAACCATCC
CTTCAGACAGGATCAGAAGAACTTAGATCATTATATAATACAGTAGCAACCCTCTATTGTGTGCATCAAA
GGATAGAGATAAAAGACACCAAGGAAGCTTTAGACAAGATAGAGGAAGAGCAAAACAAAAGTAAGACCAC
CGCACAGCAAGCGGCCGCTGATCTTCAGACCTGGAGGAGGAGATATGAGGGACAATTGGAGAAGTGAATT
ATATAAATATAAAGTAGTAAAAATTGAACCATTAGGAGTAGCACCCACCAAGGCAAAGAGAAGAGTGGTG
CAGAGAGAAAAAAGAGCAGTGGGAATAGGAGCTTTGTTCCTTGGGTTCTTGGGAGCAGCAGGAAGCACTA
TGGGCGCAGCGTCAATGACGCTGACGGTACAGGCCAGACAATTATTGTCTGGTATAGTGCAGCAGCAGAA
CAATTTGCTGAGGGCTATTGAGGCGCAACAGCATCTGTTGCAACTCACAGTCTGGGGCATCAAGCAGCTC
CAGGCAAGAATCCTGGCTGTGGAAAGATACCTAAAGGATCAACAGCTCCTGGGGATTTGGGGTTGCTCTG
GAAAACTCATTTGCACCACTGCTGTGCCTTGGAATGCTAGTTGGAGTAATAAATCTCTGGAACAGATTTG
GAATCACACGACCTGGATGGAGTGGGACAGAGAAATTAACAATTACACAAGCTTAATACACTCCTTAATT
GAAGAATCGCAAAACCAGCAAGAAAAGAATGAACAAGAATTATTGGAATTAGATAAATGGGCAAGTTTGT
GGAATTGGTTTAACATAACAAATTGGCTGTGGTATATAAAATTATTCATAATGATAGTAGGAGGCTTGGT
AGGTTTAAGAATAGTTTTTGCTGTACTTTCTATAGTGAATAGAGTTAGGCAGGGATATTCACCATTATCG
TTTCAGACCCACCTCCCAACCCCGAGGGGACCCATGCATTGCATCTCAATTAGTCAGCAACCAGGTGTGG
AAAGTCCCCAGGCTCCCCAGCAGGCAGAAGTATGCAAAGCATGCGTCTCAATTAGTCAGCAACCATAGTC
CCGCCCCTAACTCCGCCCATCCCGCCCCTAACTCCGCCCAGTTCCGCCCATTCTCCGCCCCATGGCTGAC
TAATTTTTTTTATTTATGCAGAGGCCGAGGCCGCCTCGGCCTCTGAGCTATTCCAGAAGTAGTGAGGAGG
CTTTTTTGGAGGCCTAGGCTTTTGCAAAAAGCTTTCTAGAGGTACCACCGGAGCTTACCATGACCGAGTA
CAAGCCCACGGTGCGCCTCGCCACCCGCGACGACGTCCCCAGGGCCGTACGCACCCTCGCCGCCGCGTTC
GCCGACTACCCCGCCACGCGCCACACCGTCGATCCGGACCGCCACATCGAGCGGGTCACCGAGCTGCAAG
AACTCTTCCTCACGCGCGTCGGGCTCGACATCGGCAAGGTGTGGGTCGCGGACGACGGCGCCGCCGTGGC
GGTCTGGACCACGCCGGAGAGCGTCGAAGCGGGGGCGGTGTTCGCCGAGATCGGCCCGCGCATGGCCGAG
TTGAGCGGTTCCCGGCTGGCCGCGCAGCAACAGATGGAAGGCCTCCTGGCGCCGCACCGGCCCAAGGAGC
CCGCGTGGTTCCTGGCCACCGTCGGCGTCTCGCCCGACCACCAGGGCAAGGGTCTGGGCAGCGCCGTCGT
GCTCCCCGGAGTGGAGGCGGCCGAGCGCGCCGGGGTGCCCGCCTTCCTGGAGACCTCCGCGCCCCGCAAC
CTCCCCTTCTACGAGCGGCTCGGCTTCACCGTCACCGCCGACGTCGAGGTGCCCGAAGGACCGCGCACCT
GGTGCATGACCCGCAAGCCCGGTGCCAGTTAACGAATTCTAGATCTTGAGACAAATGGCAGTATTCATCC
ACAATTTTAAAAGAAAAGGGGGGATTGGGGGGTACAGTGCAGGGGAAAGAATAGTAGACATAATAGCAAC
AGACATACAAACTAAAGAATTACAAAAACAAATTACAAAAATTCAAAATTTTCGGGTTTATTACAGGGAC
AGCAGAGATCCACTTTGGCGCCGGCTCGAGGCCTGCAGGTGCAAAGATGGATAAAGTTTTAAACAGAGAG
GAATCTTTGCAGCTAATGGACCTTCTAGGTCTTGAAAGGAGTGGGAATTGGCTCCGGTGCCCGTCAGTGG
GCAGAGCGCACATCGCCCACAGTCCCCGAGAAGTTGGGGGGAGGGGTCGGCAATTGAACCGGTGCCTAGA
GAAGGTGGCGCGGGGTAAACTGGGAAAGTGATGTCGTGTACTGGCTCCGCCTTTTTCCCGAGGGTGGGGG
AGAACCGTATATAAGTGCAGTAGTCGCCGTGAACGTTCTTTTTCGCAACGGGTTTGCCGCCAGAACACAG
GTAAGTGCCGTGTGTGGTTCCCGCGGGCCTGGCCTCTTTACGGGTTATGGCCCTTGCGTGCCTTGAATTA
CTTCCACCTGGCTGCAGTACGTGATTCTTGATCCCGAGCTTCGGGTTGGAAGTGGGTGGGAGAGTTCGAG
GCCTTGCGCTTAAGGAGCCCCTTCGCCTCGTGCTTGAGTTGAGGCCTGGCCTGGGCGCTGGGGCCGCCGC
GTGCGAATCTGGTGGCACCTTCGCGCCTGTCTCGCTGCTTTCGATAAGTCTCTAGCCATTTAAAATTTTT
GATGACCTGCTGCGACGCTTTTTTTCTGGCAAGATAGTCTTGTAAATGCGGGCCAAGATCTGCACACTGG
TATTTCGGTTTTTGGGGCCGCGGGCGGCGACGGGGCCCGTGCGTCCCAGCGCACATGTTCGGCGAGGCGG
GGCCTGCGAGCGCGGCCACCGAGAATCGGACGGGGGTAGTCTCAAGCTGGCCGGCCTGCTCTGGTGCCTG
GCCTCGCGCCGCCGTGTATCGCCCCGCCCTGGGCGGCAAGGCTGGCCCGGTCGGCACCAGTTGCGTGAGC
GGAAAGATGGCCGCTTCCCGGCCCTGCTGCAGGGAGCTCAAAATGGAGGACGCGGCGCTCGGGAGAGCGG
GCGGGTGAGTCACCCACACAAAGGAAAAGGGCCTTTCCGTCCTCAGCCGTCGCTTCATGTGACTCCACGG
AGTACCGGGCGCCGTCCAGGCACCTCGATTAGTTCTCGAGCTTTTGGAGTACGTCGTCTTTAGGTTGGGG
GGAGGGGTTTTATGCGATGGAGTTTCCCCACACTGAGTGGGTGGAGACTGAAGTTAGGCCAGCTTGGCAC
TTGATGTAATTCTCCTTGGAATTTGCCCTTTTTGAGTTTGGATCTTGGTTCATTCTCAAGCCTCAGACAG
TGGTTCAAAGTTTTTTTCTTCCATTTCAGGTGTCGTGAGGCTAGCACCGCCACCATGCCAAATGAGGGAA
TCCCCCACTCAAGTCAAACTCAGGAGCAAGACTGTTTACAGAGTCAACCTGTCAGTAATAATGAAGAAAT
GGCAATCAAGCAAGAAAGTGGTGGTGATGGGGAGGTGGAGGAGTACCTCTCCTTTCGTTCTGTGGGTGAC
GGGCTGTCCACCTCTGCTGTGGGGTGCGCATCAGCAGCTCCGAGGAGAGGGCCAGCCCTGCTGCACATCG
ACCGACATCAGATCCAGGCAGTAGAGCCTAGCGCCCAGGCCCTTGAGCTGCAGGGTTTGGGTGTGGACGT
CTATGACCAGGACGTGCTGGAACAGGGAGTGCTTCAGCAGGTGGACAATGCCATCCATGAGGCCAGCCGT
GCCTCCCAGCTCGTTGACGTGGAGAAGGAGTATCGGTCGGTCCTGGATGACCTCACGTCATGTACGACAT
CCCTAAGGCAAATCAATAAAATTATTGAACAGCTTAGCCCTCAAGCTGCCACCAGCAGAGACATCAACAG
GAAACTAGATTCTGTAAAACGACAGAAGTATAATAAGGAACAACAGCTAAAAAAGATCACTGCAAAACAA
AAGCATCTCCAGGCCATCCTTGGAGGAGCAGAGGTGAAAATTGAACTAGATCACGCCAGTCTGGAGGAGG
ATGCAGAGCCGGGGCCATCCAGTCTTGGCAGCATGCTCATGCCTGTCCAGGAGACTGCCTGGGAAGAGCT
CATCCGCACTGGCCAGATGACACCTTTTGGTACCCAGATCCCTCAGAAACAGGAGAAAAAGCCCAGAAAA
ATCATGCTTAATGAAGCATCAGGCTTCGAAAAGTATTTGGCAGATCAAGCAAAACTGTCTTTTGAAAGGA
AGAAGCAAGGTTGTAATAAAAGAGCAGCTAGAAAAGCTCCAGCCCCAGTCACGCCTCCAGCCCCAGTGCA
AAATAAAAACAAACCAAACAAGAAAGCCAGAGTTCTGTCCAAAAAAGAGGAGCGTTTGAAAAAGCACATC
AAGAAACTCCAGAAGAGGGCTTTGCAGTTCCAGGGGAAAGTGGGATTGCCAAAGGCAAGGAGACCTTGGG
AGTCAGACATGAGGCCAGAGGCAGAGGGAGACTCTGAGGGTGAAGAGTCTGAGTATTTCCCCACAGAGGA
GGAGGAAGAGGAGGAAGATGACGAGGTGGAGGGGGCAGAGGCGGACCTGTCTGGAGATGGTACTGACTAT
GAGCTGAAGCCTCTGCCCAAGGGCGGGAAACGGCAGAAGAAAGTGCCAGTGCAGGAGATTGATGATGACT
TTTTCCCAAGTTCTGGGGAAGAAGCTGAAGCTGCTTCTGTAGGAGAAGGAGGAGGAGGAGGTCGGAAAGT
GGGAAGATACCGAGATGATGGAGATGAAGATTATTATAAGCAGCGGTTAAGTCCCAAGATGCCTCGAACA
CTAAGTTTACATGAAATAACTGACCTTTTAGAGACAGATGACAGCATAGAAGCAAGTGCTATAGTGATAC
AACCACCTGAAAATGCTACAGCACCTGTTTCTGATGAGGAATCAGGAGATGAAGAAGGTGGAACAATAAA
TAATCTGCCAGGTTCTTTGTTGCACACAGCTGCGTATCTTATTCAAGATGGCTCTGATGCTGAGTCTGAC
TCAGATGATCCCTCATACGCACCTAAAGATGACTCTCCTGATGAAGTTCCATCTACGTTTACTGTGCAGC
AACCTCCACCATCAAGGAGGAGGAAAATGACAAAAATTCTTTGCAAATGGAAAAAAGCCGACCTAACTGT
ACAACCCGTAGCAGGTAGAGTTACAGCACCACCAAACGATTTCTTCACCGTAATGAGAACTCCCACAGAA
ATTCTTGAACTTTTTCTTGATGACGAGGTCATTGAACTCATTGTCAAGTACTCCAACTTATATGCTTGCA
GTAAAGGTGTACATCTTGGCTTGACTAGCTCTGAATTCAAATGTTTTCTGGGAATTATTTTTCTGAGTGG
TTATGTCTCAGTTCCTAGAAGGCGTATGTTTTGGGAACAAAGAACAGATGTGCATAATGTACTGGTTAGT
GCTGCCATGAGACGTGACCGGTTTGAAACTATATTTTCTAATTTGCATGTTGCTGACAATGCAAATTTGG
ATCCAGTGGACAAATTTTCCAAATTGCGACCTCTCATAAGCAAACTTAATGAGAGATGCATGAAATTTGT
TCCAAATGAAACATATTTCAGCTTTGATGAATTCATGGTTCCTTATTTTGGTCGTCACGGGTGCAAACAA
TTTATTCGGGGAAAGCCCATTCGGTTTGGCTATAAGTTTTGGTGTGGTGCCACCTGTCTGGGCTACATTT
GCTGGTTTCAGCCGTATCAGGGTAAAAACCCAAATACTAAACATGAGGAATATGGTGTCGGTGCGTCACT
TGTCCTTCAGTTTAGTGAGGCACTTACAGAGGCACACCCTGGACAATACCATTTTGTATTCAATAACTTT
TTCACCAGTATTGCACTTCTTGATAAGCTCAGTTCAATGGGACATCAGGCAACAGGTACAGTGAGAAAGG
ATCACATTGACAGAGTTCCACTGGAATCAGATGTAGCTTTAAAGAAAAAAGAAAGAGGCACATTTGATTA
TCGAATTGATGGCAAAGGCAATATTGTCTGCAGATGGAATGATAACAGTGTTGTCACTGTTGCCTCATCT
GGTGCTGGTATCCATCCCCTGTGTCTTGTCAGTCGTTACTCCCAGAAACTGAAAAAGAAGATACAAGTTC
AGCAGCCAAACATGATCAAAGTGTATAACCAGTTCATGGGAGGCGTAGACAGAGCTGATGAAAACATTGA
TAAGTATCGGGCATCAATCCGTGGAAAGAAATGGTATTCAAGCCCTCTTTTGTTCTGTTTCGAACTGGTC
TTACAAAATGCTTGGCAATTGCATAAAACATATGATGAGAAACCAGTGGATTTTCTGGAGTTTCGTCGAC
GTGTGGTATGCCATTATCTGGAGACCCATGGTCATCCTCCAGAACCTGGCCAAAAAGGAAGACCTCAGAA
GCGTAACATTGACTCACGTTATGATGGCATAAATCATGTGATAGTCAAACAGGGAAAGCAAACGCGATGC
GCTGAATGTCATAAGAACACAACTTTTCGATGTGAAAAATGTGATGTTGCCTTACATGTGAAGTGTTCCG
TTGAATATCACACTGAATAGTAATGAACTAGTCCGTAACTTGAAAGTATTTCGATTTCTTGGCTTTATAT
ATCTTGTGGAAAGGACGATTCTCGACAAGAGTTTCGTGAGGAACGCGTTAAGTCGACAATCAACCTCTGG
ATTACAAAATTTGTGAAAGATTGACTGGTATTCTTAACTATGTTGCTCCTTTTACGCTATGTGGATACGC
TGCTTTAATGCCTTTGTATCATGCTATTGCTTCCCGTATGGCTTTCATTTTCTCCTCCTTGTATAAATCC
TGGTTGCTGTCTCTTTATGAGGAGTTGTGGCCCGTTGTCAGGCAACGTGGCGTGGTGTGCACTGTGTTTG
CTGACGCAACCCCCACTGGTTGGGGCATTGCCACCACCTGTCAGCTCCTTTCCGGGACTTTCGCTTTCCC
CCTCCCTATTGCCACGGCGGAACTCATCGCCGCCTGCCTTGCCCGCTGCTGGACAGGGGCTCGGCTGTTG
GGCACTGACAATTCCGTGGTGTTGTCGGGGAAATCATCGTCCTTTCCTTGGCTGCTCGCCTGTGTTGCCA
CCTGGATTCTGCGCGGGACGTCCTTCTGCTACGTCCCTTCGGCCCTCAATCCAGCGGACCTTCCTTCCCG
CGGCCTGCTGCCGGCTCTGCGGCCTCTTCCGCGTCTTCGCCTTCGCCCTCAGACGAGTCGGATCTCCCTT
TGGGCCGCCTCCCCGCGTCGACTTTAAGACCAATGACTTACAAGGCAGCTGTAGATCTTAGCCACTTTTT
AAAAGAAAAGGGGGGACTGGAAGGGCTAATTCACTCCCAACGAAGACAAGATCTGCTTTTTGCTTGTACT
GGGTCTCTCTGGTTAGACCAGATCTGAGCCTGGGAGCTCTCTGGCTAACTAGGGAACCCACTGCTTAAGC
CTCAATAAAGCTTGCCTTGAGTGCTTCAAGTAGTGTGTGCCCGTCTGTTGTGTGACTCTGGTAACTAGAG
ATCCCTCAGACCCTTTTAGTCAGTGTGGAAAATCTCTAGCAGTACGTATAGTAGTTCATGTCATCTTATT
ATTCAGTATTTATAACTTGCAAAGAAATGAATATCAGAGAGTGAGAGGAACTTGTTTATTGCAGCTTATA
ATGGTTACAAATAAAGCAATAGCATCACAAATTTCACAAATAAAGCATTTTTTTCACTGCATTCTAGTTG
TGGTTTGTCCAAACTCATCAATGTATCTTATCATGTCTGGCTCTAGCTATCCCGCCCCTAACTCCGCCCA
TCCCGCCCCTAACTCCGCCCAGTTCCGCCCATTCTCCGCCCCATGGCTGACTAATTTTTTTTATTTATGC
AGAGGCCGAGGCCGCCTCGGCCTCTGAGCTATTCCAGAAGTAGTGAGGAGGCTTTTTTGGAGGCCTAGGG
ACGTACCCAATTCGCCCTATAGTGAGTCGTATTACGCGCGCTCACTGGCCGTCGTTTTACAACGTCGTGA
CTGGGAAAACCCTGGCGTTACCCAACTTAATCGCCTTGCAGCACATCCCCCTTTCGCCAGCTGGCGTAAT
AGCGAAGAGGCCCGCACCGATCGCCCTTCCCAACAGTTGCGCAGCCTGAATGGCGAATGGG
[124 nt withheld, positions 8882-9005]
C
[91 nt withheld, positions 9007-9097]
A
[49 nt withheld, positions 9099-9147]
CCTTTGACGTTGGAGTCCACGTTCTTT
[37 nt withheld, positions 9175-9211]
ACCCTATCTCGGTCTATTCTTTTGATTTATAAGGGATTTTGCCGATTTCGGCCTATTGGTTAAAAAATGA
GCTGATTTAACAAAAATTTAACGCGAATTTTAACAAAATATTAACGCTTACAATTTAGGTGGCACTTTTC
GGGGAAATGTGCGCGGAACCCCTATTTGTTTATTTTTCTAAATACATTCAAATATGTATCCGCTCATGAG
ACAATAACCCTGATAAATGCTTCAATAATATTGAAAAAGGAAGAGTATGAGTATTCAACATTTCCGTGTC
GCCCTTATTCCCTTTTTTGCGGCATTTTGCCTTCCTGTTTTTGCTCACCCAGAAACGCTGGTGAAAGTAA
AAGATGCTGAAGATCAGTTGGGTGCACGAGTGGGTTACATCGAACTGGATCTCAACAGCGGTAAGATCCT
TGAGAGTTTTCGCCCCGAAGAACGTTTTCCAATGATGAGCACTTTTAAAGTTCTGCTATGTGGCGCGGTA
TTATCCCGTATTGACGCCGGGCAAGAGCAACTCGGTCGCCGCATACACTATTCTCAGAATGACTTGGTTG
AGTACTCACCAGTCACAGAAAAGCATCTTACGGATGGCATGACAGTAAGAGAATTATGCAGTGCTGCCAT
AACCATGAGTGATAACACTGCGGCCAACTTACTTCTGACAACGATCGGAGGACCGAAGGAGCTAACCGCT
TTTTTGCACAACATGGGGGATCATGTAACTCGCCTTGATCGTTGGGAACCGGAGCTGAATGAAGCCATAC
CAAACGACGAGCGTGACACCACGATGCCTGTAGCAATGGCAACAACGTTGCGCAAACTATTAACTGGCGA
ACTACTTACTCTAGCTTCCCGGCAACAATTAATAGACTGGATGGAGGCGGATAAAGTTGCAGGACCACTT
CTGCGCTCGGCCCTTCCGGCTGGCTGGTTTATTGCTGATAAATCTGGAGCCGGTGAGCGTGGGTCTCGCG
GTATCATTGCAGCACTGGGGCCAGATGGTAAGCCCTCCCGTATCGTAGTTATCTACACGACGGGGAGTCA
GGCAACTATGGATGAACGAAATAGACAGATCGCTGAGATAGGTGCCTCACTGATTAAGCATTGGTAACTG
TCAGACCAAGTTTACTCATATATACTTTAGATTGATTTAAAACTTCATTTTTAATTTAAAAGGATCTAGG
TGAAGATCCTTTTTGATAATCTCATGACCAAAATCCCTTAACGTGAGTTTTCGTTCCACTGAGCGTCAGA
CCCCGTAGAAAAGATCAAAGGATCTTCTTGAGATCCTTTTTTTCTGCGCGTAATCTGCTGCTTGCAAACA
AAAAAACCACCGCTACCAGCGGTGGTTTGTTTGCCGGATCAAGAGCTACCAACTCTTTTTCCGAAGGTAA
CTGGCTTCAGCAGAGCGCAGATACCAAATACTGTTCTTCTAGTGTAGCCGTAGTTAGGCCACCACTTCAA
GAACTCTGTAGCACCGCCTACATACCTCGCTCTGCTAATCCTGTTACCAGTGGCTGCTGCCAGTGGCGAT
AAGTCGTGTCTTACCGGGTTGGACTCAAGACGATAGTTACCGGATAAGGCGCAGCGGTCGGGCTGAACGG
GGGGTTCGTGCACACAGCCCAGCTTGGAGCGAACGACCTACACCGAACTGAGATACCTACAGCGTGAGCT
ATGAGAAAGCGCCACGCTTCCCGAAGGGAGAAAGGCGGACAGGTATCCGGTAAGCGGCAGGGTCGGAACA
GGAGAGCGCACGAGGGAGCTTCCAGGGGGAAACGCCTGGTATCTTTATAGTCCTGTCGGGTTTCGCCACC
TCTGACTTGAGCGTCGATTTTTGTGATGCTCGTCAGGGGGGCGGAGCCTATGGAAAAACGCCAGCAACGC
GGCCTTTTTACGGTTCCTGGCCTTTTGCTGGCCTTTTGCTCACATGTTCTTTCCTGCGTTATCCCCTGAT
TCTGTGGATAACCGTATTACCGCCTTTGAGTGAGCTGATACCGCTCGCCGCAGCCGAACGACCGAGCGCA
GCGAGTCAGTGAGCGAGGAAGCGGAAGAGCGCCCAATACGCAAACCGCCTCTCCCCGCGCGTTGGCCGAT
TCATTAATGCAGCTGGCACGACAGGTTTCCCGACTGGAAAGCGGGCAGTGAGCGCAACGCAATTAATGTG
AGTTAGCTCACTCATTAGGCACCCCAGGCTTTACACTTTATGCTTCCGGCTCGTATGTTGTGTGGAATTG
TGAGCGGATAACAATTTCACACAGGAAACAGCTATGACCATGATTACGCCAAGCGCGCAATTAACCCTCA
CTAAAGGGAACAAAAGCTGGAGCTGCAAGC
Features (pLannotate 1.2.2; 31 found; start..end, strand, type, name):
      5..231     +  promoter       RSV promoter: Rous sarcoma virus enhancer/promoter
    232..412     +  LTR            5' LTR (truncated): truncated 5' long terminal repeat (LTR) from HIV-1
    459..584     +  misc_feature   HIV-1 Ψ: packaging signal of human immunodeficiency virus type 1
    568..931     +  CDS            HIV-1 gag (fragment): gag protein from human immunodeficiency virus 1; gag
   1077..1310    +  misc_feature   RRE: The Rev response element (RRE) of HIV-1 allows for Rev-dependent mRNA export from the nucleus to the cytoplasm.
   1687..1713    +  CDS            Rev (fragment): human immunodeficiency virus 1 (HIV-1) Rev protein; rev; enhances nuclear export of unspliced and incompletely spliced viral mRNAs
   1720..1743    +  promoter       SV40 promoter (fragment): SV40 early promoter
   1744..1815    +  promoter       SV40 promoter (fragment): SV40 enhancer and early promoter
   1839..1974    +  rep_origin     SV40 ori: SV40 origin of replication
   2020..2616    +  CDS            PuroR (fragment): puromycin N-acetyltransferase; pac from Streptomyces; confers resistance to puromycin
   2665..2782    +  misc_feature   cPPT/CTS: central polypurine tract and central termination sequence of HIV-1
   2847..2913    +  CDS            small t antigen (fragment): SV40 (simian virus 40) small t antigen
   2920..4098    +  promoter       EF-1α promoter: strong constitutive promoter for human elongation factor EF-1α
   4115..7297    +  CDS            ERCC6: ERPG3_HUMAN - Experimental evidence at protein level: Swiss-Prot protein existence level 1. Involved in repair of DNA damage following UV irradiation, acting either in the absence of ERCC6 or synergistically with ERCC6. Involved in the regulation of gene expression. In the absence of ERCC6, induces the expression of genes characteristic of interferon-like antiviral responses. This response is almost completely suppressed in the presence of ERCC6. In the presence of ERCC6, regulates the expression of genes involved in metabolism regulation, including IGFBP5 and IGFBP7. In vitro binds to PGBD3-r
   7313..7366    +  promoter       U6 promoter (fragment): RNA polymerase III promoter for human U6 snRNA
   7408..7996    +  misc_feature   WPRE: woodchuck hepatitis virus posttranscriptional regulatory element
   8047..8066    +  misc_feature   cPPT/CTS (fragment): central polypurine tract and central termination sequence of HIV-1
   8068..8301    +  LTR            3' LTR (ΔU3): self-inactivating 3' long terminal repeat (LTR) from HIV-1
   8379..8500    +  polyA_signal   SV40 poly(A) signal: SV40 polyadenylation signal
   8540..8675    +  rep_origin     SV40 ori: SV40 origin of replication
   8696..8714    -  promoter       T7 promoter: promoter for bacteriophage T7 RNA polymerase
   8722..8877    +  CDS            lacZα (fragment): LacZα fragment of β-galactosidase; lacZ fragment
   8882..9310    +  rep_origin     f1 ori (sequence partly withheld): f1 bacteriophage origin of replication; arrow indicates direction of (+) strand synthesis
   9363..9467    +  promoter       AmpR promoter: bla
   9468..10328   +  CDS            AmpR: β-lactamase; bla; confers resistance to ampicillin, carbenicillin, and related antibiotics
  10499..11087   +  rep_origin     ori: high-copy-number ColE1/pMB1/pBR322/pUC origin of replication
  11270..11362   +  CDS            lacI (fragment): lac repressor; lacI; The lac repressor binds to the lac operator to inhibit transcription in E. coli. This inhibition can be relieved by adding lactose or isopropyl-β-D-thiogalactopyranoside (IPTG).
  11375..11396   +  protein_bind   CAP binding site: CAP binding activates transcription in the presence of cAMP. E. coli catabolite activator protein
  11411..11441   +  promoter       lac promoter: promoter for the E. coli lac operon
  11445..11467   +  protein_bind   lac operator (fragment): The lac repressor binds to the lac operator to inhibit transcription in E. coli. This inhibition can be relieved by adding lactose or isopropyl-β-D-thiogalactopyranoside (IPTG). lac repressor encoded by lacI
  11510..11528   +  promoter       T3 promoter: promoter for bacteriophage T3 RNA polymerase
