[The description below was written by a language model from this plasmid's Addgene catalogue record and pLannotate feature annotations shown in this document.]
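Description:
TFORF2529 is a third-generation-style, self-inactivating lentiviral expression plasmid built on the pLX_TRC317 backbone and belonging to a barcoded human transcription factor ORF collection. It is maintained in E. coli through a high-copy ColE1/pUC origin with ampicillin resistance (AmpR with its bla promoter). The backbone also carries an f1 origin and remnants of a lac/lacZα cloning region flanked by T7 and T3 promoters. Because the repeated LTRs make the plasmid prone to recombination, it is propagated in a recombination-reduced strain, and the depositor notes that clones should be checked for rearrangement.

The viral genome is transcribed from an RSV promoter fused to a truncated HIV-1 5' LTR. This is followed by the Ψ packaging signal with a partial gag sequence, the RRE for Rev-dependent export, and a cPPT/CTS, and it ends in a ΔU3 3' LTR with a downstream SV40 polyadenylation signal. Two expression units lie within the provirus. An SV40 early promoter/origin drives puromycin N-acetyltransferase for selecting transduced mammalian cells, and the human EF-1α promoter drives the ERCC6 insert, with a WPRE downstream to enhance transcript expression.

The annotated ORF matches the ERCC6–PGBD3 fusion product (CSB-PGBD3), consistent with the alternative transcript accessions the depositor lists, rather than canonical full-length CSB. The record states that each ORF carries a unique 24-bp barcode, though the feature table does not annotate it. A short U6 promoter fragment between the ORF and the WPRE is probably a vestigial or primer-site sequence. The construct is intended for ORF overexpression, including pooled screens in which the barcodes identify each factor, such as directed-differentiation studies.
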