Addgene plasmid #142953: TFORF2529
Purpose: Lentiviral vector for overexpressing transcription factor ORFs with unique 24-bp barcodes. Barcodes facilitate identification of transcription factors in pooled screens.
Depositing lab: Feng Zhang. Depositing organization: Broad Institute. Publication: A transcription factor atlas of directed differentiation. Joung J, Ma S, Tay T, Geiger-Schuller KR, Kirchgatterer PC, Verdine VK, Guo B, Arias-Garcia MA, Allen WE, Singh A, Kuksenko O, Abudayyeh OO, Gootenberg JS, Fu Z, Macrae RK, Buenrostro JD, Regev A, Zhang F. Cell. 2023 Jan 5;186(1):209-229.e26. doi: 10.1016/j.cell.2022.11.026. PubMed 36608654.
Backbone
  Vector backbone: pLX_TRC317
  Backbone manufacturer: Broad Institute Genetic Perturbation Platform
  Backbone size w/o insert (bp): 8264
  Vector type: Mammalian Expression, Lentiviral
  Selectable markers: Puromycin
Growth in bacteria
  Bacterial resistance: Ampicillin, 100 μg/mL
  Growth temperature: 37°C
  Growth strain: NEB Stable
  Copy number: High Copy
Gene/Insert
  Gene/Insert name: ERCC6
  Species: H. sapiens (human)
  Insert size (bp): 3287
  Entrez Gene: ERCC6 (a.k.a. ARMD5, CKN2, COFS, COFS1, CSB, CSB-PGBD3, POF11, RAD26, UVSS1)
  Promoter: EF1a
  Cloning method: Unknown
  Sequencing primers: 5′ GGGTGGAGACTGAAGTTAGGCCAG; 3′ CACATAGCGTAAAAGGAGCAACATAG
Terms and licenses: Academic/Nonprofit Terms; Industry Terms: Not Available to Industry
Depositor comments: NM_001277058,NM_001277059,ENST00000447839,ENST00000515869 . The transcription factor ORF portion of this plasmid was synthesized by Genewiz. Please test multiple small colonies in case of plasmid recombination. To make this collection available in a timely manner, a portion of this collection was not fully sequenced by Addgene. If an Addgene verified full plasmid sequence is not available, please contact us prior to placing an order to request the full sequence.
How to cite: TFORF2529 was a gift from Feng Zhang (Addgene plasmid # 142953 ; http://n2t.net/addgene:142953 ; RRID:Addgene_142953)
