>Addgene plasmid #142953 | TFORF2529 | depositor partial sequence | sequence record 280997 | Insert
ACCGCCACCATGCCAAATGAGGGAATCCCCCACTCAAGTCAAACTCAGGAGCAAGACTGTTTACAGAGTC
AACCTGTCAGTAATAATGAAGAAATGGCAATCAAGCAAGAAAGTGGTGGTGATGGGGAGGTGGAGGAGTA
CCTCTCCTTTCGTTCTGTGGGTGACGGGCTGTCCACCTCTGCTGTGGGGTGCGCATCAGCAGCTCCGAGG
AGAGGGCCAGCCCTGCTGCACATCGACCGACATCAGATCCAGGCAGTAGAGCCTAGCGCCCAGGCCCTTG
AGCTGCAGGGTTTGGGTGTGGACGTCTATGACCAGGACGTGCTGGAACAGGGAGTGCTTCAGCAGGTGGA
CAATGCCATCCATGAGGCCAGCCGTGCCTCCCAGCTCGTTGACGTGGAGAAGGAGTATCGGTCGGTCCTG
GATGACCTCACGTCATGTACGACATCCCTAAGGCAAATCAATAAAATTATTGAACAGCTTAGCCCTCAAG
CTGCCACCAGCAGAGACATCAACAGGAAACTAGATTCTGTAAAACGACAGAAGTATAATAAGGAACAACA
GCTAAAAAAGATCACTGCAAAACAAAAGCATCTCCAGGCCATCCTTGGAGGAGCAGAGGTGAAAATTGAA
CTAGATCACGCCAGTCTGGAGGAGGATGCAGAGCCGGGGCCATCCAGTCTTGGCAGCATGCTCATGCCTG
TCCAGGAGACTGCCTGGGAAGAGCTCATCCGCACTGGCCAGATGACACCTTTTGGTACCCAGATCCCTCA
GAAACAGGAGAAAAAGCCCAGAAAAATCATGCTTAATGAAGCATCAGGCTTCGAAAAGTATTTGGCAGAT
CAAGCAAAACTGTCTTTTGAAAGGAAGAAGCAAGGTTGTAATAAAAGAGCAGCTAGAAAAGCTCCAGCCC
CAGTCACGCCTCCAGCCCCAGTGCAAAATAAAAACAAACCAAACAAGAAAGCCAGAGTTCTGTCCAAAAA
AGAGGAGCGTTTGAAAAAGCACATCAAGAAACTCCAGAAGAGGGCTTTGCAGTTCCAGGGGAAAGTGGGA
TTGCCAAAGGCAAGGAGACCTTGGGAGTCAGACATGAGGCCAGAGGCAGAGGGAGACTCTGAGGGTGAAG
AGTCTGAGTATTTCCCCACAGAGGAGGAGGAAGAGGAGGAAGATGACGAGGTGGAGGGGGCAGAGGCGGA
CCTGTCTGGAGATGGTACTGACTATGAGCTGAAGCCTCTGCCCAAGGGCGGGAAACGGCAGAAGAAAGTG
CCAGTGCAGGAGATTGATGATGACTTTTTCCCAAGTTCTGGGGAAGAAGCTGAAGCTGCTTCTGTAGGAG
AAGGAGGAGGAGGAGGTCGGAAAGTGGGAAGATACCGAGATGATGGAGATGAAGATTATTATAAGCAGCG
GTTAAGTCCCAAGATGCCTCGAACACTAAGTTTACATGAAATAACTGACCTTTTAGAGACAGATGACAGC
ATAGAAGCAAGTGCTATAGTGATACAACCACCTGAAAATGCTACAGCACCTGTTTCTGATGAGGAATCAG
GAGATGAAGAAGGTGGAACAATAAATAATCTGCCAGGTTCTTTGTTGCACACAGCTGCGTATCTTATTCA
AGATGGCTCTGATGCTGAGTCTGACTCAGATGATCCCTCATACGCACCTAAAGATGACTCTCCTGATGAA
GTTCCATCTACGTTTACTGTGCAGCAACCTCCACCATCAAGGAGGAGGAAAATGACAAAAATTCTTTGCA
AATGGAAAAAAGCCGACCTAACTGTACAACCCGTAGCAGGTAGAGTTACAGCACCACCAAACGATTTCTT
CACCGTAATGAGAACTCCCACAGAAATTCTTGAACTTTTTCTTGATGACGAGGTCATTGAACTCATTGTC
AAGTACTCCAACTTATATGCTTGCAGTAAAGGTGTACATCTTGGCTTGACTAGCTCTGAATTCAAATGTT
TTCTGGGAATTATTTTTCTGAGTGGTTATGTCTCAGTTCCTAGAAGGCGTATGTTTTGGGAACAAAGAAC
AGATGTGCATAATGTACTGGTTAGTGCTGCCATGAGACGTGACCGGTTTGAAACTATATTTTCTAATTTG
CATGTTGCTGACAATGCAAATTTGGATCCAGTGGACAAATTTTCCAAATTGCGACCTCTCATAAGCAAAC
TTAATGAGAGATGCATGAAATTTGTTCCAAATGAAACATATTTCAGCTTTGATGAATTCATGGTTCCTTA
TTTTGGTCGTCACGGGTGCAAACAATTTATTCGGGGAAAGCCCATTCGGTTTGGCTATAAGTTTTGGTGT
GGTGCCACCTGTCTGGGCTACATTTGCTGGTTTCAGCCGTATCAGGGTAAAAACCCAAATACTAAACATG
AGGAATATGGTGTCGGTGCGTCACTTGTCCTTCAGTTTAGTGAGGCACTTACAGAGGCACACCCTGGACA
ATACCATTTTGTATTCAATAACTTTTTCACCAGTATTGCACTTCTTGATAAGCTCAGTTCAATGGGACAT
CAGGCAACAGGTACAGTGAGAAAGGATCACATTGACAGAGTTCCACTGGAATCAGATGTAGCTTTAAAGA
AAAAAGAAAGAGGCACATTTGATTATCGAATTGATGGCAAAGGCAATATTGTCTGCAGATGGAATGATAA
CAGTGTTGTCACTGTTGCCTCATCTGGTGCTGGTATCCATCCCCTGTGTCTTGTCAGTCGTTACTCCCAG
AAACTGAAAAAGAAGATACAAGTTCAGCAGCCAAACATGATCAAAGTGTATAACCAGTTCATGGGAGGCG
TAGACAGAGCTGATGAAAACATTGATAAGTATCGGGCATCAATCCGTGGAAAGAAATGGTATTCAAGCCC
TCTTTTGTTCTGTTTCGAACTGGTCTTACAAAATGCTTGGCAATTGCATAAAACATATGATGAGAAACCA
GTGGATTTTCTGGAGTTTCGTCGACGTGTGGTATGCCATTATCTGGAGACCCATGGTCATCCTCCAGAAC
CTGGCCAAAAAGGAAGACCTCAGAAGCGTAACATTGACTCACGTTATGATGGCATAAATCATGTGATAGT
CAAACAGGGAAAGCAAACGCGATGCGCTGAATGTCATAAGAACACAACTTTTCGATGTGAAAAATGTGAT
GTTGCCTTACATGTGAAGTGTTCCGTTGAATATCACACTGAATAGTAATGAACTAGTCCGTAACTTGAAA
GTATTTCGATTTCTTGGCTTTATATATCTTGTGGAAAGGACGATTCTCGACAAGAGTTTCGTGAGGA
