>Addgene plasmid #142953 | TFORF2529 | depositor partial sequence | sequence record 280998 | Barcode
TTCTCGACAAGAGTTTCGTGAGGA
